>Addgene plasmid #178842 | pFLAG-CMV4-ZIKV-NS2A | addgene full sequence | sequence record 358512 | Addgene NGS Result
CGTCAATAATGACGTATGTTCCCATAGTAACGCCAATAGGGACTTTCCATTGACGTCAATGGGTGGAGTA
TTTACGGTAAACTGCCCACTTGGCAGTACATCAAGTGTATCATATGCCAAGTACGCCCCCTATTGACGTC
AATGACGGTAAATGGCCCGCCTGGCATTATGCCCAGTACATGACCTTATGGGACTTTCCTACTTGGCAGT
ACATCTACGTATTAGTCATCGCTATTACCATGGTGATGCGGTTTTGGCAGTACATCAATGGGCGTGGATA
GCGGTTTGACTCACGGGGATTTCCAAGTCTCCACCCCATTGACGTCAATGGGAGTTTGTTTTGGCACCAA
AATCAACGGGACTTTCCAAAATGTCGTAACAACTCCGCCCCATTGACGCAAATGGGCGGTAGGCGTGTAC
GGTGGGAGGTCTATATAAGCAGAGCTCTCTGGCTAACTAGAGAACCCACTGCTTACTGGCTTATCGAAAT
TAATACGACTCACTATAGGGAGACCCAAGCTGGCTAGCGTTTAAACTTAAGCTTGGTACCGAGCTCGGAT
CCGCCGCCGCCATGGGATCAACTGATCACATGGACCACTTCTCCCTTGGAGTGCTTGTGATCCTGCTCAT
GGTGCAGGAAGGGCTGAAGAAGAGAATGACCACAAAGATCATCATAAGCACATCAATGGCAGTGCTGGTA
GCTATGATCCTGGGAGGATTTTCAATGAGTGACCTGGCTAAGCTTGCAATTTTGATGGGTGCCACCTTCG
CGGAAATGAACACTGGAGGAGATGTAGCTCATCTGGCGCTGATAGCGGCATTCAAAGTCAGACCAGCGTT
GCTGGTATCTTTCATCTTCAGAGCTAATTGGACACCCCGTGAAAGCATGCTGCTGGCCTTGGCCTCGTGT
CTTTTGCAAACTGCGATCTCCGCCTTGGAAGGCGACCTGATGGTTCTCATCAATGGTTTTGCTTTGGCCT
GGTTGGCAATACGAGCGATGGTTGTTCCACGCACTGATAACATCACCTTGGCAATCCTGGCTGCTCTGAC
ACCACTGGCCCGGGGCACACTGCTTGTGGCGTGGAGAGCAGGCCTTGCTACTTGCGGGGGGTTTATGCTC
CTCTCTCTGAAGGGAAAAGGCAGTGTGAAGAAGAACTTACCATTTGTCATGGCCCTGGGACTAACCGCTG
TGAGGCTGGTCGACCCCATCAACGTGGTGGGACTGCTGTTGCTCACAAGGAGTGGGAAGCGGGACTACAA
AGACGATGACGACAAGTAGCTCGAGTCTAGAGGGCCCGTTTAAACCCGCTGATCAGCCTCGACTGTGCCT
TCTAGTTGCCAGCCATCTGTTGTTTGCCCCTCCCCCGTGCCTTCCTTGACCCTGGAAGGTGCCACTCCCA
CTGTCCTTTCCTAATAAAATGAGGAAATTGCATCGCATTGTCTGAGTAGGTGTCATTCTATTCTGGGGGG
TGGGGTGGGGCAGGACAGCAAGGGGGAGGATTGGGAAGACAATAGCAGGCATGCTGGGGATGCGGTGGGC
TCTATGGCTTCTGAGGCGGAAAGAACCAGCTGGGGCTCTAGGGGGTATCCCC
[124 nt withheld, positions 1593-1716]
C
[91 nt withheld, positions 1718-1808]
A
[49 nt withheld, positions 1810-1858]
CCTTTGACGTTGGAGTCCACGTTCTTT
[37 nt withheld, positions 1886-1922]
ACCCTATCTCGGTCTATTCTTTTGATTTATAAGGGATTTTGCCGATTTCGGCCTATTGGTTAAAAAATGA
GCTGATTTAACAAAAATTTAACGCGAATTAATTCTGTGGAATGTGTGTCAGTTAGGGTGTGGAAAGTCCC
CAGGCTCCCCAGCAGGCAGAAGTATGCAAAGCATGCATCTCAATTAGTCAGCAACCAGGTGTGGAAAGTC
CCCAGGCTCCCCAGCAGGCAGAAGTATGCAAAGCATGCATCTCAATTAGTCAGCAACCATAGTCCCGCCC
CTAACTCCGCCCATCCCGCCCCTAACTCCGCCCAGTTCCGCCCATTCTCCGCCCCATGGCTGACTAATTT
TTTTTATTTATGCAGAGGCCGAGGCCGCCTCTGCCTCTGAGCTATTCCAGAAGTAGTGAGGAGGCTTTTT
TGGAGGCCTAGGCTTTTGCAAAAAGCTCCCGGGAGCTTGTATATCCATTTTCGGATCTGATCAAGAGACA
GGATGAGGATCGTTTCGCATGATTGAACAAGATGGATTGCACGCAGGTTCTCCGGCCGCTTGGGTGGAGA
GGCTATTCGGCTATGACTGGGCACAACAGACAATCGGCTGCTCTGATGCCGCCGTGTTCCGGCTGTCAGC
GCAGGGGCGCCCGGTTCTTTTTGTCAAGACCGACCTGTCCGGTGCCCTGAATGAACTGCAGGACGAGGCA
GCGCGGCTATCGTGGCTGGCCACGACGGGCGTTCCTTGCGCAGCTGTGCTCGACGTTGTCACTGAAGCGG
GAAGGGACTGGCTGCTATTGGGCGAAGTGCCGGGGCAGGATCTCCTGTCATCTCACCTTGCTCCTGCCGA
GAAAGTATCCATCATGGCTGATGCAATGCGGCGGCTGCATACGCTTGATCCGGCTACCTGCCCATTCGAC
CACCAAGCGAAACATCGCATCGAGCGAGCACGTACTCGGATGGAAGCCGGTCTTGTCGATCAGGATGATC
TGGACGAAGAGCATCAGGGGCTCGCGCCAGCCGAACTGTTCGCCAGGCTCAAGGCGCGCATGCCCGACGG
CGAGGATCTCGTCGTGACCCATGGCGATGCCTGCTTGCCGAATATCATGGTGGAAAATGGCCGCTTTTCT
GGATTCATCGACTGTGGCCGGCTGGGTGTGGCGGACCGCTATCAGGACATAGCGTTGGCTACCCGTGATA
TTGCTGAAGAGCTTGGCGGCGAATGGGCTGACCGCTTCCTCGTGCTTTACGGTATCGCCGCTCCCGATTC
GCAGCGCATCGCCTTCTATCGCCTTCTTGACGAGTTCTTCTGAGCGGGACTCTGGGGTTCGAAATGACCG
ACCAAGCGACGCCCAACCTGCCATCACGAGATTTCGATTCCACCGCCGCCTTCTATGAAAGGTTGGGCTT
CGGAATCGTTTTCCGGGACGCCGGCTGGATGATCCTCCAGCGCGGGGATCTCATGCTGGAGTTCTTCGCC
CACCCCAACTTGTTTATTGCAGCTTATAATGGTTACAAATAAAGCAATAGCATCACAAATTTCACAAATA
AAGCATTTTTTTCACTGCATTCTAGTTGTGGTTTGTCCAAACTCATCAATGTATCTTATCATGTCTGTAT
ACCGTCGACCTCTAGCTAGAGCTTGGCGTAATCATGGTCATAGCTGTTTCCTGTGTGAAATTGTTATCCG
CTCACAATTCCACACAACATACGAGCCGGAAGCATAAAGTGTAAAGCCTGGGGTGCCTAATGAGTGAGCT
AACTCACATTAATTGCGTTGCGCTCACTGCCCGCTTTCCAGTCGGGAAACCTGTCGTGCCAGCTGCATTA
ATGAATCGGCCAACGCGCGGGGAGAGGCGGTTTGCGTATTGGGCGCTCTTCCGCTTCCTCGCTCACTGAC
TCGCTGCGCTCGGTCGTTCGGCTGCGGCGAGCGGTATCAGCTCACTCAAAGGCGGTAATACGGTTATCCA
CAGAATCAGGGGATAACGCAGGAAAGAACATGTGAGCAAAAGGCCAGCAAAAGGCCAGGAACCGTAAAAA
GGCCGCGTTGCTGGCGTTTTTCCATAGGCTCCGCCCCCCTGACGAGCATCACAAAAATCGACGCTCAAGT
CAGAGGTGGCGAAACCCGACAGGACTATAAAGATACCAGGCGTTTCCCCCTGGAAGCTCCCTCGTGCGCT
CTCCTGTTCCGACCCTGCCGCTTACCGGATACCTGTCCGCCTTTCTCCCTTCGGGAAGCGTGGCGCTTTC
TCATAGCTCACGCTGTAGGTATCTCAGTTCGGTGTAGGTCGTTCGCTCCAAGCTGGGCTGTGTGCACGAA
CCCCCCGTTCAGCCCGACCGCTGCGCCTTATCCGGTAACTATCGTCTTGAGTCCAACCCGGTAAGACACG
ACTTATCGCCACTGGCAGCAGCCACTGGTAACAGGATTAGCAGAGCGAGGTATGTAGGCGGTGCTACAGA
GTTCTTGAAGTGGTGGCCTAACTACGGCTACACTAGAAGAACAGTATTTGGTATCTGCGCTCTGCTGAAG
CCAGTTACCTTCGGAAAAAGAGTTGGTAGCTCTTGATCCGGCAAACAAACCACCGCTGGTAGCGGTGGTT
TTTTTGTTTGCAAGCAGCAGATTACGCGCAGAAAAAAAGGATCTCAAGAAGATCCTTTGATCTTTTCTAC
GGGGTCTGACGCTCAGTGGAACGAAAACTCACGTTAAGGGATTTTGGTCATGAGATTATCAAAAAGGATC
TTCACCTAGATCCTTTTAAATTAAAAATGAAGTTTTAAATCAATCTAAAGTATATATGAGTAAACTTGGT
CTGACAGTTACCAATGCTTAATCAGTGAGGCACCTATCTCAGCGATCTGTCTATTTCGTTCATCCATAGT
TGCCTGACTCCCCGTCGTGTAGATAACTACGATACGGGAGGGCTTACCATCTGGCCCCAGTGCTGCAATG
ATACCGCGAGACCCACGCTCACCGGCTCCAGATTTATCAGCAATAAACCAGCCAGCCGGAAGGGCCGAGC
GCAGAAGTGGTCCTGCAACTTTATCCGCCTCCATCCAGTCTATTAATTGTTGCCGGGAAGCTAGAGTAAG
TAGTTCGCCAGTTAATAGTTTGCGCAACGTTGTTGCCATTGCTACAGGCATCGTGGTGTCACGCTCGTCG
TTTGGTATGGCTTCATTCAGCTCCGGTTCCCAACGATCAAGGCGAGTTACATGATCCCCCATGTTGTGCA
AAAAAGCGGTTAGCTCCTTCGGTCCTCCGATCGTTGTCAGAAGTAAGTTGGCCGCAGTGTTATCACTCAT
GGTTATGGCAGCACTGCATAATTCTCTTACTGTCATGCCATCCGTAAGATGCTTTTCTGTGACTGGTGAG
TACTCAACCAAGTCATTCTGAGAATAGTGTATGCGGCGACCGAGTTGCTCTTGCCCGGCGTCAATACGGG
ATAATACCGCGCCACATAGCAGAACTTTAAAAGTGCTCATCATTGGAAAACGTTCTTCGGGGCGAAAACT
CTCAAGGATCTTACCGCTGTTGAGATCCAGTTCGATGTAACCCACTCGTGCACCCAACTGATCTTCAGCA
TCTTTTACTTTCACCAGCGTTTCTGGGTGAGCAAAAACAGGAAGGCAAAATGCCGCAAAAAAGGGAATAA
GGGCGACACGGAAATGTTGAATACTCATACTCTTCCTTTTTCAATATTATTGAAGCATTTATCAGGGTTA
TTGTCTCATGAGCGGATACATATTTGAATGTATTTAGAAAAATAAACAAATAGGGGTTCCGCGCACATTT
CCCCGAAAAGTGCCACCTGACGTCGACGGATCGGGAGATCTCCCGATCCCCTATGGTGCACTCTCAGTAC
AATCTGCTCTGATGCCGCATAGTTAAGCCAGTATCTGCTCCCTGCTTGTGTGTTGGAGGTCGCTGAGTAG
TGCGCGAGCAAAATTTAAGCTACAACAAGGCAAGGCTTGACCGACAATTGCATGAAGAATCTGCTTAGGG
TTAGGCGTTTTGCGCTGCTTCGCGATGTACGGGCCAGATATACGCGTTGACATTGATTATTGACTAGTTA
TTAATAGTAATCAATTACGGGGTCATTAGTTCATAGCCCATATATGGAGTTCCGCGTTACATAACTTACG
GTAAATGGCCCGCCTGGCTGACCGCCCAACGACCCCCGCCCATTGA
Features (pLannotate 1.2.2; 20 found; start..end, strand, type, name):
    243..446     +  promoter       CMV promoter: human cytomegalovirus (CMV) immediate early promoter
    442..475     +  LTR            5' LTR (truncated) (fragment): truncated 5' long terminal repeat (LTR) from HIV-1
    491..509     +  promoter       T7 promoter: promoter for bacteriophage T7 RNA polymerase
    575..1258    +  CDS            POLG_ZIKVF (fragment): Experimental evidence at protein level: Swiss-Prot protein existence level 1. [RNA-directed RNA polymerase NS5]: Replicates the viral (+) and (-) RNA genome, and performs the capping of genomes in the cytoplasm (PubMed:30951555). Methylates viral RNA cap at guanine N-7 and ribose 2'-O positions. Once sufficient NS5 is expressed, binds to the cap-proximal structure and inhibits further translation of the viral genome (By similarity). Besides its role in RNA genome replication, also prevents the establishment of a cellular antiviral state by blocking the interferon-alpha/beta (IFN-alpha/beta) si
   1323..1547    +  polyA_signal   bGH poly(A) signal: bovine growth hormone polyadenylation signal
   1551..1572    +  promoter       SV40 promoter (fragment): SV40 enhancer and early promoter
   1593..2021    +  rep_origin     f1 ori (sequence partly withheld): f1 bacteriophage origin of replication; arrow indicates direction of (+) strand synthesis
   2035..2364    +  promoter       SV40 promoter: SV40 enhancer and early promoter
   2431..3222    +  CDS            neo: KKA2_KLEPN - Also known as kan, nptII. Experimental evidence at protein level: Swiss-Prot protein existence level 1. Resistance to kanamycin, neomycin, paromomycin, ribostamycin, butirosin and gentamicin B. From Klebsiella pneumoniae.
   3246..3404    +  CDS            ble (fragment): BLE_KLEPN - Experimental evidence at protein level: Swiss-Prot protein existence level 1. Binding protein with a strong affinity to the bleomycin family of antibiotics. Binds to CL990; an antimitotic-antibiotic compound. From Klebsiella pneumoniae.
   3399..3520    +  polyA_signal   SV40 poly(A) signal: SV40 polyadenylation signal
   3593..3609    -  protein_bind   lac operator: The lac repressor binds to the lac operator to inhibit transcription in E. coli. This inhibition can be relieved by adding lactose or isopropyl-β-D-thiogalactopyranoside (IPTG). lac repressor encoded by lacI
   3617..3647    -  promoter       lac promoter: promoter for the E. coli lac operon
   3662..3683    -  protein_bind   CAP binding site: CAP binding activates transcription in the presence of cAMP. E. coli catabolite activator protein
   3696..3788    -  CDS            lacI (fragment): lac repressor; lacI; The lac repressor binds to the lac operator to inhibit transcription in E. coli. This inhibition can be relieved by adding lactose or isopropyl-β-D-thiogalactopyranoside (IPTG).
   3971..4559    -  rep_origin     ori: high-copy-number ColE1/pMB1/pBR322/pUC origin of replication
   4730..5590    -  CDS            AmpR: β-lactamase; bla; confers resistance to ampicillin, carbenicillin, and related antibiotics
   5591..5695    -  promoter       AmpR promoter: bla
   5754..5806    -  misc_feature   bom (fragment): basis of mobility region from pBR322
   5961..242     +  enhancer       CMV enhancer (across the origin): human cytomegalovirus immediate early enhancer
