[The description below was written by a language model from this plasmid's Addgene catalogue record and pLannotate feature annotations shown in this document.]
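Description:
pFLAG-CMV4-ZIKV-NS2A is a mammalian expression plasmid carrying the NS2A open reading frame of Zika virus, taken according to the depositor from the PRVABC59 strain genome. The catalogue lists the backbone as pFLAG-CMV-4. In the sequenced 6,098 nt record, the insert appears as a roughly 680 nt fragment matching the Zika virus polyprotein. The functional text attached to that hit describes NS5 only because it is copied from the whole-polyprotein database entry, not because NS5 is present. The coding region lies downstream of the human cytomegalovirus immediate-early enhancer and promoter and a T7 promoter, and is followed by the bovine growth hormone polyadenylation signal, giving strong constitutive transcription in transfected mammalian cells.

Although the plasmid name and backbone imply a FLAG epitope fusion, no FLAG tag is annotated in the feature table, so its presence and position cannot be confirmed from the record. The overall element layout (T7 promoter, bGH poly(A), f1 ori, SV40-driven neo) may also differ from what the named backbone would suggest. The 5′ cloning site is recorded as unknown.

For propagation in E. coli the plasmid has a high-copy ColE1/pUC-type origin and a β-lactamase gene conferring ampicillin resistance. An f1 origin is also present. A separate cassette with the SV40 enhancer/early promoter, the neomycin phosphotransferase gene and the SV40 poly(A) signal would permit G418 selection of stable mammalian transfectants. Small annotated fragments (a truncated HIV-1 LTR, ble, lacI, lac promoter/operator, bom) appear to be backbone remnants. The stated purpose is mammalian expression of an individual Zika virus ORF, and the associated study concerns decidual NK cell killing of Zika-infected trophoblasts.
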