Addgene plasmid #178842: pFLAG-CMV4-ZIKV-NS2A
Purpose: Mammalian expression of ZIKV ORF
Depositing lab: Judy Lieberman. Depositing organization: Boston Children's Hospital. Publication: Decidual NK cells kill Zika virus-infected trophoblasts. Sen Santara S, Crespo AC, Mulik S, Ovies C, Boulenouar S, Strominger JL, Lieberman J. Proc Natl Acad Sci U S A. 2021 Nov 23;118(47):e2115410118. doi: 10.1073/pnas.2115410118. PubMed 34785597.
Backbone
  Vector backbone: pFLAG-CMV-4
  Vector type: Mammalian Expression
Growth in bacteria
  Bacterial resistance: Ampicillin, 100 μg/mL
  Growth temperature: 37°C
  Growth strain: DH5alpha
  Copy number: High Copy
Gene/Insert
  Gene/Insert name: ZIKV-NS2A
  Species: Zika Virus
  Cloning method: Restriction Enzyme; 5′ cloning site unknown (unknown if destroyed)
Terms and licenses: Academic/Nonprofit Terms; Industry Terms: Not Available to Industry
Depositor comments: Sequence from PRVABC59 genome (GenBank Sequence Accession:KX377337)
How to cite: pFLAG-CMV4-ZIKV-NS2A was a gift from Judy Lieberman (Addgene plasmid # 178842 ; http://n2t.net/addgene:178842 ; RRID:Addgene_178842)
